Addgene plasmid #112128: pLL2 sgRNA(MS2)-MS2-AID3c
Purpose: empty sgRNA cloning vector with MS2-AID3c
Depositing lab: Fei-Long Meng. Depositing organization: Institute of Biochemistry and Cell Biology, SIBS, CAS. Publication: Intrinsic Nucleotide Preference of Diversifying Base Editors Guides Antibody Ex Vivo Affinity Maturation. Liu LD, Huang M, Dai P, Liu T, Fan S, Cheng X, Zhao Y, Yeap LS, Meng FL. Cell Rep. 2018 Oct 23;25(4):884-892.e3. doi: 10.1016/j.celrep.2018.09.090. PubMed 30355495.
Backbone
  Vector backbone: pX330
  Backbone manufacturer: Zhang lab (Addgene plasmid #42230)
  Backbone size w/o insert (bp): 7115
  Vector type: Mammalian Expression, CRISPR
Growth in bacteria
  Bacterial resistance: Ampicillin, 100 μg/mL
  Growth temperature: 37°C
  Growth strain: DH5alpha
  Copy number: High Copy
Gene/Insert
  Gene/Insert name: AID mono 3c mutant
  Species: H. sapiens (human)
  Insert size (bp): 531
  Mutation: N- mutated and C- terminal truncated, F115Y/C116F/E117Q/D118Y/R119P/deletion of K120/A121C/E122Y/P123Q/L181Q mutant in human AID
  Entrez Gene: AICDA (a.k.a. AID, ARP2, CDA2, HEL-S-284, HIGM2)
  Promoter: hU6,CBh
  Cloning method: Gibson Cloning
  Sequencing primers: 5′ CATCGCCGCTAACTCAGGTAT; 3′ GGGAGGGGCAAACAACAGAT
Terms and licenses: Academic/Nonprofit Terms; Industry Terms: Not Available to Industry
Depositor comments: Additional reference: https://www.ncbi.nlm.nih.gov/pubmed/19543289
How to cite: pLL2 sgRNA(MS2)-MS2-AID3c was a gift from Fei-Long Meng (Addgene plasmid # 112128 ; http://n2t.net/addgene:112128 ; RRID:Addgene_112128)
