[The description below was written by a language model from this plasmid's Addgene catalogue record and pLannotate feature annotations shown in this document.]
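Description:
pLL2 sgRNA(MS2)-MS2-AID3c is a pX330-derived mammalian expression and CRISPR plasmid of about 7.1 kb that serves as an empty sgRNA cloning vector co-expressing an MS2-tethered cytidine deaminase. It is maintained at high copy in E. coli through a ColE1/pUC-type origin with ampicillin selection, and it also carries an f1/M13 phage origin and a single AAV2 ITR left over from the backbone. Both the depositor sequence and the repository's sequencing result annotate the same layout. Between the U6 promoter and the guide scaffold sits a roughly 1.8 kb segment containing a second AmpR promoter, a partial β-lactamase sequence and a second copy of the ColE1 origin. This appears to be a stuffer occupying the guide insertion site, although the record does not say how it is meant to be replaced.

The plasmid carries two expression units. The human U6 Pol III promoter drives a Streptococcus pyogenes sgRNA scaffold into which two MS2 stem loops have been inserted, so the transcribed guide can recruit proteins fused to the MS2 coat protein. Downstream, the CBh promoter (CMV enhancer, chicken β-actin promoter and hybrid intron) drives the MS2 coat protein followed by a human AID (AICDA) variant, terminated by a bGH polyadenylation signal. The "mono 3c" AID variant is described as N-terminally mutated and C-terminally truncated, with a cluster of substitutions across residues 115–123, including deletion of K120, plus L181Q. No Cas9 coding sequence is annotated, so a Cas9 protein would presumably be supplied separately. The associated publication concerns diversifying base editors and ex vivo antibody affinity maturation, consistent with using the guide to bring the deaminase to a chosen locus for targeted mutagenesis.
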