Features (pLannotate 1.2.2; 24 found; start..end, strand, type, name):
      1..241     +  promoter       U6 promoter: RNA polymerase III promoter for human U6 snRNA
    341..445     +  promoter       AmpR promoter: bla
    446..953     +  CDS            AmpR (fragment): β-lactamase; bla; confers resistance to ampicillin, carbenicillin, and related antibiotics
    959..1119    +  CDS            bla(M) (fragment): β-lactamase lacking the signal sequence; bla(M); allows cytosolic expression of β-lactamase
   1291..1879    +  rep_origin     ori: high-copy-number ColE1/pMB1/pBR322/pUC origin of replication
   2093..2111    +  misc_RNA       MS2 stem loop: stem loop that binds the bacteriophage MS2 coat protein
   2122..2158    +  misc_RNA       gRNA scaffold (fragment): guide RNA scaffold for the Streptococcus pyogenes CRISPR/Cas9 system
   2163..2181    +  misc_RNA       MS2 stem loop: stem loop that binds the bacteriophage MS2 coat protein
   2192..2211    +  misc_RNA       gRNA scaffold (fragment): guide RNA scaffold for the Streptococcus pyogenes CRISPR/Cas9 system
   2219..2262    +  misc_RNA       gRNA scaffold (fragment): guide RNA scaffold for the Streptococcus pyogenes CRISPR/Cas9 system
   2309..2594    +  enhancer       CMV enhancer: human cytomegalovirus immediate early enhancer; contains an 18-bp deletion relative to the standard CMV enhancer
   2596..2873    +  promoter       chicken β-actin promoter: No description available
   2874..3102    +  intron         hybrid intron: hybrid between chicken β-actin (CBA) and minute virus of mice (MMV) introns (Gray et al., 2011)
   3119..3508    +  CDS            CAPSD_BPMS2: Experimental evidence at protein level: Swiss-Prot protein existence level 1. Acts as a translational repressor of viral replicase synthesis late in infection. This latter function is the result of capsid protein interaction with an RNA hairpin which contains the replicase ribosome-binding site. From Escherichia phage MS2 (Bacteriophage MS2).
   3617..4117    +  CDS            AID (fragment): human activation-induced cytidine deaminase (Dickerson et al., 2003); AICDA
   4159..4270    +  polyA_signal   bGH poly(A) signal: bovine growth hormone polyadenylation signal
   4375..4515    +  repeat_region  AAV2 ITR: inverted terminal repeat of adeno-associated virus serotype 2 inverted
   4520..4571    -  misc_feature   bom (fragment): basis of mobility region from pBR322
   4590..4970    +  rep_origin     M13 ori (sequence partly withheld): M13 bacteriophage origin of replication; arrow indicates direction of (+) strand synthesis
   5046..5095    -  misc_feature   bom (fragment): basis of mobility region from pBR322
   5197..5232    -  CDS            rop (fragment): Rop protein, which maintains plasmids at low copy number; rop
   5327..5431    +  promoter       AmpR promoter: bla
   5432..6292    +  CDS            AmpR: β-lactamase; bla; confers resistance to ampicillin, carbenicillin, and related antibiotics
   6463..7051    +  rep_origin     ori: high-copy-number ColE1/pMB1/pBR322/pUC origin of replication
>Addgene plasmid #112128 | pLL2 sgRNA(MS2)-MS2-AID3c | depositor full sequence | sequence record 211104 | pLL2 sgRNA(MS2)-MS2-AID3c sequence 7112 bps
GAGGGCCTATTTCCCATGATTCCTTCATATTTGCATATACGATACAAGGCTGTTAGAGAGATAATTGGAA
TTAATTTGACTGTAAACACAAAGATATTAGTACAAAATACGTGACGTAGAAAGTAATAATTTCTTGGGTA
GTTTGCAGTTTTAAAATTATGTTTTAAAATGGACTATCATATGCTTACCGTAACTTGAAAGTATTTCGAT
TTCTTGGCTTTATATATCTTGTGGAAAGGACGAAACACCGGGTCTTCTCGTGATACGCCTATTTTTATAG
GTTAATGTCATGATAATAATGGTTTCTTAGACGTCAGGTGGCACTTTTCGGGGAAATGTGCGCGGAACCC
CTATTTGTTTATTTTTCTAAATACATTCAAATATGTATCCGCTCATGAGACAATAACCCTGATAAATGCT
TCAATAATATTGAAAAAGGAAGAGTATGAGTATTCAACATTTCCGTGTCGCCCTTATTCCCTTTTTTGCG
GCATTTTGCCTTCCTGTTTTTGCTCACCCAGAAACGCTGGTGAAAGTAAAAGATGCTGAAGATCAGTTGG
GTGCACGAGTGGGTTACATCGAACTGGATCTCAACAGCGGTAAGATCCTTGAGAGTTTTCGCCCCGAAGA
ACGTTTTCCAATGATGAGCACTTTTAAAGTTCTGCTATGTGGCGCGGTATTATCCCGTATTGACGCCGGG
CAAGAGCAACTCGGTCGCCGCATACACTATTCTCAGAATGACTTGGTTGAGTACTCACCAGTCACAGAAA
AGCATCTTACGGATGGCATGACAGTAAGAGAATTATGCAGTGCTGCCATAACCATGAGTGATAACACTGC
GGCCAACTTACTTCTGACAACGATCGGAGGACCGAAGGAGCTAACCGCTTTTTTGCCCAACATGGGGGAT
CATGTAACTCGCCTTGATCGTTGGGAACCGGAGCTGAATGAAGTAATTTGGAGCCGGTGAGCGTGGTCTC
GCGGTATCATTGCAGCACTGGGGCCAGATGGTAAGCCCTCCCGTATCGTAGTTATCTACACGACGGGGAG
TCAGGCAACTATGGATGAACGAAATAGACAGATCGCTGAGATAGGTGCCTCACTGATTAAGCATTGGTAA
CTGTCAGACCAAGTTTACTCATATATACTTTAGATTGATTTAAAACTTCATTTTTAATTTAAAAGGATCT
AGGTGAAGATCCTTTTTGATAATCTCATGACCAAAATCCCTTAACGTGAGTTTTCGTTCCACTGAGCGTC
AGACCCCGTAGAAAAGATCAAAGGATCTTCTTGAGATCCTTTTTTTCTGCGCGTAATCTGCTGCTTGCAA
ACAAAAAAACCACCGCTACCAGCGGTGGTTTGTTTGCCGGATCAAGAGCTACCAACTCTTTTTCCGAAGG
TAACTGGCTTCAGCAGAGCGCAGATACCAAATACTGTTCTTCTAGTGTAGCCGTAGTTAGGCCACCACTT
CAAGAACTCTGTAGCACCGCCTACATACCTCGCTCTGCTAATCCTGTTACCAGTGGCTGCTGCCAGTGGC
GATAAGTCGTGTCTTACCGGGTTGGACTCAAGACGATAGTTACCGGATAAGGCGCAGCGGTCGGGCTGAA
CGGGGGGTTCGTGCACACAGCCCAGCTTGGAGCGAACGACCTACACCGAACTGAGATACCTACAGCGTGA
GCTATGAGAAAGCGCCACGCTTCCCGAAGGGAGAAAGGCGGACAGGTATCCGGTAAGCGGCAGGGTCGGA
ACAGGAGAGCGCACGAGGGAGCTTCCAGGGGGAAACGCCTGGTATCTTTATAGTCCTGTCGGGTTTCGCC
ACCTCTGACTTGAGCGTCGATTTTTGTGATGCTCGTCAGGGGGGCGGAGCCTATGGAAAAACGCCAGCAA
CGCGGCCTTTTTACGGTTCCTGGCCTTTTGCTGGCCTTTTGCTCACATGTTCTTTCCTGCGTTATCCCCT
GATTCTGTGGATAACCGTATTACCGCCTTTGAGTGAGCTGATACCGCTCGCCGCAGCCGAACGACCGAGC
GCAGCGAGTCAGTGAGCGAGGAAGCGGAAGAGCGCGAGAAGACCTGTTTTAGAGCTAGGCCAACATGAGG
ATCACCCATGTCTGCAGGGCCTAGCAAGTTAAAATAAGGCTAGTCCGTTATCAACTTGGCCAACATGAGG
ATCACCCATGTCTGCAGGGCCAAGTGGCACCGAGTCGGTGCTTTTTTTGTTTTAGAGCTAGAAATAGCAA
GTTAAAATAAGGCTAGTCCGTTTTTAGCGCGTGCGCCAATTCTGCAGACAAATGGCTCTAGAGGTACCCG
TTACATAACTTACGGTAAATGGCCCGCCTGGCTGACCGCCCAACGACCCCCGCCCATTGACGTCAATAGT
AACGCCAATAGGGACTTTCCATTGACGTCAATGGGTGGAGTATTTACGGTAAACTGCCCACTTGGCAGTA
CATCAAGTGTATCATATGCCAAGTACGCCCCCTATTGACGTCAATGACGGTAAATGGCCCGCCTGGCATT
GTGCCCAGTACATGACCTTATGGGACTTTCCTACTTGGCAGTACATCTACGTATTAGTCATCGCTATTAC
CATGGTCGAGGTGAGCCCCACGTTCTGCTTCACTCTCCCCATCTCCCCCCCCTCCCCACCCCCAATTTTG
TATTTATTTATTTTTTAATTATTTTGTGCAGCGATGGGGGCGGGGGGGGGGGGGGGGCGCGCGCCAGGCG
GGGCGGGGCGGGGCGAGGGGCGGGGCGGGGCGAGGCGGAGAGGTGCGGCGGCAGCCAATCAGAGCGGCGC
GCTCCGAAAGTTTCCTTTTATGGCGAGGCGGCGGCGGCGGCGGCCCTATAAAAAGCGAAGCGCGCGGCGG
GCGGGAGTCGCTGCGACGCTGCCTTCGCCCCGTGCCCCGCTCCGCCGCCGCCTCGCGCCGCCCGCCCCGG
CTCTGACTGACCGCGTTACTCCCACAGGTGAGCGGGCGGGACGGCCCTTCTCCTCCGGGCTGTAATTAGC
TGAGCAAGAGGTAAGGGTTTAAGGGATGGTTGGTTGGTGGGGTATTAATGTTTAATTACCTGGAGCACCT
GCCTGAAATCACTTTTTTTCAGGTTGGACCGGTCCACCATGGCTTCAAACTTTACTCAGTTCGTGCTCGT
GGACAATGGTGGGACAGGGGATGTGACAGTGGCTCCTTCTAATTTCGCTAATGGGGTGGCAGAGTGGATC
AGCTCCAACTCACGGAGCCAGGCCTACAAGGTGACATGCAGCGTCAGGCAGTCTAGTGCCCAGAAGAGAA
AGTATACCATCAAGGTGGAGGTCCCCAAAGTGGCTACCCAGACAGTGGGCGGAGTCGAACTGCCTGTCGC
CGCTTGGAGGTCCTACCTGAACATGGAGCTCACTATCCCAATTTTCGCTACCAATTCTGACTGTGAACTC
ATCGTGAAGGCAATGCAGGGGCTCCTCAAAGACGGTAATCCTATCCCTTCCGCCATCGCCGCTAACTCAG
GTATCTACAGCGCTGGAGGAGGTGGAAGCGGAGGAGGAGGAAGCGGAGGAGGAGGTAGCGGACCTAAGAA
AAAGAGGAAGGTGGCGGCCGCTGGAATGGACCCCGCTACCTTCACATACCAATTCAAAAATGTCCGCTGG
GCTAAGGGTCGGCGTGAGACCTACCTGTGCTACGTAGTGAAGAGGCGTGACAGTGCTACATCCTTTTCAC
TGGACTTTGGTTATCTTCGCAATAAGAACGGCTGCCACGTGGAATTGCTCTTCCTCCGCTACATCTCGGA
CTGGGACCTAGACCCTGGCCGCTGCTACCGCGTCACCTGGTTCACCTCCTGGAGCCCCTGCTACGACTGT
GCCCGACATGTGGCCGACTTTCTGCGAGGGAACCCCAACCTCAGTCTGAGGATCTTCACCGCGCGCCTCT
ACTACTTCCAATACCCCTGCTACCAAGAGGGGCTGCGGCGGCTGCACCGCGCCGGGGTGCAAATAGCCAT
CATGACCTTCAAAGATTATTTTTACTGCTGGAATACTTTTGTAGAAAACCATGAAAGAACTTTCAAAGCC
TGGGAAGGGCTGCATGAAAATTCAGTTCGTCTCTCCAGACAGCTTCGGCGCATCCTTCAGTAAGATCCTA
ATTCCTAGAGCTCGCTGATCAGCCTCGACTGTGCCTTCTAGTTGCCAGCCATCTGTTGTTTGCCCCTCCC
CCGTGCCTTCCTTGACCCTGGAAGGTGCCACTCCCACTGTCCTTTCCTAATAAAATGAGGAAATTGCATC
GCATTGTCTGAGTAGGTGTCATTCTATTCTGGGGGGTGGGGTGGGGCAGGACAGCAAGGGGGAGGATTGG
GAAGAGAATAGCAGGCATGCTGGGGAGCGGCCGCAGGAACCCCTAGTGATGGAGTTGGCCACTCCCTCTC
TGCGCGCTCGCTCGCTCACTGAGGCCGGGCGACCAAAGGTCGCCCGACGCCCGGGCTTTGCCCGGGCGGC
CTCAGTGAGCGAGCGAGCGCGCAGCTGCCTGCAGGGGCGCCTGATGCGGTATTTTCTCCTTACGCATCTG
TGCGGTATTTCACACCGCATA
[142 nt withheld, positions 4572-4713]
C
[141 nt withheld, positions 4715-4855]
CCTTTGACGTTGGAGTCCACGTTCTTT
[37 nt withheld, positions 4883-4919]
ACCCTATCTCGGGCTATTCTTTTGATTTATAAGGGATTTTGCCGATTTCGGCCTATTGGTTAAAAAATGA
GCTGATTTAACAAAAATTTAACGCGAATTTTAACAAAATATTAACGTTTACAATTTTATGGTGCACTCTC
AGTACAATCTGCTCTGATGCCGCATAGTTAAGCCAGCCCCGACACCCGCCAACACCCGCTGACGCGCCCT
GACGGGCTTGTCTGCTCCCGGCATCCGCTTACAGACAAGCTGTGACCGTCTCCGGGAGCTGCATGTGTCA
GAGGTTTTCACCGTCATCACCGAAACGCGCGAGACGAAAGGGCCTCGTGATACGCCTATTTTTATAGGTT
AATGTCATGATAATAATGGTTTCTTAGACGTCAGGTGGCACTTTTCGGGGAAATGTGCGCGGAACCCCTA
TTTGTTTATTTTTCTAAATACATTCAAATATGTATCCGCTCATGAGACAATAACCCTGATAAATGCTTCA
ATAATATTGAAAAAGGAAGAGTATGAGTATTCAACATTTCCGTGTCGCCCTTATTCCCTTTTTTGCGGCA
TTTTGCCTTCCTGTTTTTGCTCACCCAGAAACGCTGGTGAAAGTAAAAGATGCTGAAGATCAGTTGGGTG
CACGAGTGGGTTACATCGAACTGGATCTCAACAGCGGTAAGATCCTTGAGAGTTTTCGCCCCGAAGAACG
TTTTCCAATGATGAGCACTTTTAAAGTTCTGCTATGTGGCGCGGTATTATCCCGTATTGACGCCGGGCAA
GAGCAACTCGGTCGCCGCATACACTATTCTCAGAATGACTTGGTTGAGTACTCACCAGTCACAGAAAAGC
ATCTTACGGATGGCATGACAGTAAGAGAATTATGCAGTGCTGCCATAACCATGAGTGATAACACTGCGGC
CAACTTACTTCTGACAACGATCGGAGGACCGAAGGAGCTAACCGCTTTTTTGCACAACATGGGGGATCAT
GTAACTCGCCTTGATCGTTGGGAACCGGAGCTGAATGAAGCCATACCAAACGACGAGCGTGACACCACGA
TGCCTGTAGCAATGGCAACAACGTTGCGCAAACTATTAACTGGCGAACTACTTACTCTAGCTTCCCGGCA
ACAATTAATAGACTGGATGGAGGCGGATAAAGTTGCAGGACCACTTCTGCGCTCGGCCCTTCCGGCTGGC
TGGTTTATTGCTGATAAATCTGGAGCCGGTGAGCGTGGAAGCCGCGGTATCATTGCAGCACTGGGGCCAG
ATGGTAAGCCCTCCCGTATCGTAGTTATCTACACGACGGGGAGTCAGGCAACTATGGATGAACGAAATAG
ACAGATCGCTGAGATAGGTGCCTCACTGATTAAGCATTGGTAACTGTCAGACCAAGTTTACTCATATATA
CTTTAGATTGATTTAAAACTTCATTTTTAATTTAAAAGGATCTAGGTGAAGATCCTTTTTGATAATCTCA
TGACCAAAATCCCTTAACGTGAGTTTTCGTTCCACTGAGCGTCAGACCCCGTAGAAAAGATCAAAGGATC
TTCTTGAGATCCTTTTTTTCTGCGCGTAATCTGCTGCTTGCAAACAAAAAAACCACCGCTACCAGCGGTG
GTTTGTTTGCCGGATCAAGAGCTACCAACTCTTTTTCCGAAGGTAACTGGCTTCAGCAGAGCGCAGATAC
CAAATACTGTCCTTCTAGTGTAGCCGTAGTTAGGCCACCACTTCAAGAACTCTGTAGCACCGCCTACATA
CCTCGCTCTGCTAATCCTGTTACCAGTGGCTGCTGCCAGTGGCGATAAGTCGTGTCTTACCGGGTTGGAC
TCAAGACGATAGTTACCGGATAAGGCGCAGCGGTCGGGCTGAACGGGGGGTTCGTGCACACAGCCCAGCT
TGGAGCGAACGACCTACACCGAACTGAGATACCTACAGCGTGAGCTATGAGAAAGCGCCACGCTTCCCGA
AGGGAGAAAGGCGGACAGGTATCCGGTAAGCGGCAGGGTCGGAACAGGAGAGCGCACGAGGGAGCTTCCA
GGGGGAAACGCCTGGTATCTTTATAGTCCTGTCGGGTTTCGCCACCTCTGACTTGAGCGTCGATTTTTGT
GATGCTCGTCAGGGGGGCGGAGCCTATGGAAAAACGCCAGCAACGCGGCCTTTTTACGGTTCCTGGCCTT
TTGCTGGCCTTTTGCTCACATGT
