Features (pLannotate 1.2.2; 24 found; start..end, strand, type, name):
      1..241     +  promoter       U6 promoter: RNA polymerase III promoter for human U6 snRNA
    341..445     +  promoter       AmpR promoter: bla
    446..954     +  CDS            AmpR (fragment): β-lactamase; bla; confers resistance to ampicillin, carbenicillin, and related antibiotics
    955..1120    +  CDS            bla(M) (fragment): β-lactamase lacking the signal sequence; bla(M); allows cytosolic expression of β-lactamase
   1292..1880    +  rep_origin     ori: high-copy-number ColE1/pMB1/pBR322/pUC origin of replication
   2092..2110    +  misc_RNA       MS2 stem loop: stem loop that binds the bacteriophage MS2 coat protein
   2121..2157    +  misc_RNA       gRNA scaffold (fragment): guide RNA scaffold for the Streptococcus pyogenes CRISPR/Cas9 system
   2162..2180    +  misc_RNA       MS2 stem loop: stem loop that binds the bacteriophage MS2 coat protein
   2191..2210    +  misc_RNA       gRNA scaffold (fragment): guide RNA scaffold for the Streptococcus pyogenes CRISPR/Cas9 system
   2218..2261    +  misc_RNA       gRNA scaffold (fragment): guide RNA scaffold for the Streptococcus pyogenes CRISPR/Cas9 system
   2308..2593    +  enhancer       CMV enhancer: human cytomegalovirus immediate early enhancer; contains an 18-bp deletion relative to the standard CMV enhancer
   2595..2872    +  promoter       chicken β-actin promoter: No description available
   2873..3100    +  intron         hybrid intron: hybrid between chicken β-actin (CBA) and minute virus of mice (MMV) introns (Gray et al., 2011)
   3117..3506    +  CDS            CAPSD_BPMS2: Experimental evidence at protein level: Swiss-Prot protein existence level 1. Acts as a translational repressor of viral replicase synthesis late in infection. This latter function is the result of capsid protein interaction with an RNA hairpin which contains the replicase ribosome-binding site. From Escherichia phage MS2 (Bacteriophage MS2).
   3615..4115    +  CDS            AID (fragment): human activation-induced cytidine deaminase (Dickerson et al., 2003); AICDA
   4157..4268    +  polyA_signal   bGH poly(A) signal: bovine growth hormone polyadenylation signal
   4373..4513    +  repeat_region  AAV2 ITR: inverted terminal repeat of adeno-associated virus serotype 2 inverted
   4518..4569    -  misc_feature   bom (fragment): basis of mobility region from pBR322
   4588..5043    +  rep_origin     f1 ori (sequence partly withheld): f1 bacteriophage origin of replication; arrow indicates direction of (+) strand synthesis
   5044..5093    -  misc_feature   bom (fragment): basis of mobility region from pBR322
   5195..5230    -  CDS            rop (fragment): Rop protein, which maintains plasmids at low copy number; rop
   5325..5429    +  promoter       AmpR promoter: bla
   5430..6290    +  CDS            AmpR: β-lactamase; bla; confers resistance to ampicillin, carbenicillin, and related antibiotics
   6461..7049    +  rep_origin     ori: high-copy-number ColE1/pMB1/pBR322/pUC origin of replication
>Addgene plasmid #112128 | pLL2 sgRNA(MS2)-MS2-AID3c | addgene full sequence | sequence record 222656 | Addgene NGS Result
GAGGGCCTATTTCCCATGATTCCTTCATATTTGCATATACGATACAAGGCTGTTAGAGAGATAATTGGAA
TTAATTTGACTGTAAACACAAAGATATTAGTACAAAATACGTGACGTAGAAAGTAATAATTTCTTGGGTA
GTTTGCAGTTTTAAAATTATGTTTTAAAATGGACTATCATATGCTTACCGTAACTTGAAAGTATTTCGAT
TTCTTGGCTTTATATATCTTGTGGAAAGGACGAAACACCGGGTCTTCTCGTGATACGCCTATTTTTATAG
GTTAATGTCATGATAATAATGGTTTCTTAGACGTCAGGTGGCACTTTTCGGGGAAATGTGCGCGGAACCC
CTATTTGTTTATTTTTCTAAATACATTCAAATATGTATCCGCTCATGAGACAATAACCCTGATAAATGCT
TCAATAATATTGAAAAAGGAAGAGTATGAGTATTCAACATTTCCGTGTCGCCCTTATTCCCTTTTTTGCG
GCATTTTGCCTTCCTGTTTTTGCTCACCCAGAAACGCTGGTGAAAGTAAAAGATGCTGAAGATCAGTTGG
GTGCACGAGTGGGTTACATCGAACTGGATCTCAACAGCGGTAAGATCCTTGAGAGTTTTCGCCCCGAAGA
ACGTTTTCCAATGATGAGCACTTTTAAAGTTCTGCTATGTGGCGCGGTATTATCCCGTATTGACGCCGGG
CAAGAGCAACTCGGTCGCCGCATACACTATTCTCAGAATGACTTGGTTGAGTACTCACCAGTCACAGAAA
AGCATCTTACGGATGGCATGACAGTAAGAGAATTATGCAGTGCTGCCATAACCATGAGTGATAACACTGC
GGCCAACTTACTTCTGACAACGATCGGAGGACCGAAGGAGCTAACCGCTTTTTTGCACAACATGGGGGAT
CATGTAACTCGCCTTGATCGTTGGGAACCGGAGCTGAATGAAGCAATCTGGAGCCGGTGAGCGTGGGTCT
CGCGGTATCATTGCAGCACTGGGGCCAGATGGTAAGCCCTCCCGTATCGTAGTTATCTACACGACGGGGA
GTCAGGCAACTATGGATGAACGAAATAGACAGATCGCTGAGATAGGTGCCTCACTGATTAAGCATTGGTA
ACTGTCAGACCAAGTTTACTCATATATACTTTAGATTGATTTAAAACTTCATTTTTAATTTAAAAGGATC
TAGGTGAAGATCCTTTTTGATAATCTCATGACCAAAATCCCTTAACGTGAGTTTTCGTTCCACTGAGCGT
CAGACCCCGTAGAAAAGATCAAAGGATCTTCTTGAGATCCTTTTTTTCTGCGCGTAATCTGCTGCTTGCA
AACAAAAAAACCACCGCTACCAGCGGTGGTTTGTTTGCCGGATCAAGAGCTACCAACTCTTTTTCCGAAG
GTAACTGGCTTCAGCAGAGCGCAGATACCAAATACTGTTCTTCTAGTGTAGCCGTAGTTAGGCCACCACT
TCAAGAACTCTGTAGCACCGCCTACATACCTCGCTCTGCTAATCCTGTTACCAGTGGCTGCTGCCAGTGG
CGATAAGTCGTGTCTTACCGGGTTGGACTCAAGACGATAGTTACCGGATAAGGCGCAGCGGTCGGGCTGA
ACGGGGGGTTCGTGCACACAGCCCAGCTTGGAGCGAACGACCTACACCGAACTGAGATACCTACAGCGTG
AGCTATGAGAAAGCGCCACGCTTCCCGAAGGGAGAAAGGCGGACAGGTATCCGGTAAGCGGCAGGGTCGG
AACAGGAGAGCGCACGAGGGAGCTTCCAGGGGGAAACGCCTGGTATCTTTATAGTCCTGTCGGGTTTCGC
CACCTCTGACTTGAGCGTCGATTTTTGTGATGCTCGTCAGGGGGGCGGAGCCTATGGAAAAACGCCAGCA
ACGCGGCCTTTTTACGGTTCCTGGCCTTTTGCTGGCCTTTTGCTCACATGTTCTTTCCTGCGTTATCCCC
TGATTCTGTGGATAACCGTATTACCGCCTTTGAGTGAGCTGATACCGCTCGCCGCAGCCGAACGACCGAG
CGCAGCGAGTCAGTGAGCGAGGAAGCGGAAGAGCGCGAAGACCTGTTTTAGAGCTAGGCCAACATGAGGA
TCACCCATGTCTGCAGGGCCTAGCAAGTTAAAATAAGGCTAGTCCGTTATCAACTTGGCCAACATGAGGA
TCACCCATGTCTGCAGGGCCAAGTGGCACCGAGTCGGTGCTTTTTTTGTTTTAGAGCTAGAAATAGCAAG
TTAAAATAAGGCTAGTCCGTTTTTAGCGCGTGCGCCAATTCTGCAGACAAATGGCTCTAGAGGTACCCGT
TACATAACTTACGGTAAATGGCCCGCCTGGCTGACCGCCCAACGACCCCCGCCCATTGACGTCAATAGTA
ACGCCAATAGGGACTTTCCATTGACGTCAATGGGTGGAGTATTTACGGTAAACTGCCCACTTGGCAGTAC
ATCAAGTGTATCATATGCCAAGTACGCCCCCTATTGACGTCAATGACGGTAAATGGCCCGCCTGGCATTG
TGCCCAGTACATGACCTTATGGGACTTTCCTACTTGGCAGTACATCTACGTATTAGTCATCGCTATTACC
ATGGTCGAGGTGAGCCCCACGTTCTGCTTCACTCTCCCCATCTCCCCCCCCTCCCCACCCCCAATTTTGT
ATTTATTTATTTTTTAATTATTTTGTGCAGCGATGGGGGCGGGGGGGGGGGGGGGGCGCGCGCCAGGCGG
GGCGGGGCGGGGCGAGGGGCGGGGCGGGGCGAGGCGGAGAGGTGCGGCGGCAGCCAATCAGAGCGGCGCG
CTCCGAAAGTTTCCTTTTATGGCGAGGCGGCGGCGGCGGCGGCCCTATAAAAAGCGAAGCGCGCGGCGGG
CGGGAGTCGCTGCGCGCTGCCTTCGCCCCGTGCCCCGCTCCGCCGCCGCCTCGCGCCGCCCGCCCCGGCT
CTGACTGACCGCGTTACTCCCACAGGTGAGCGGGCGGGACGGCCCTTCTCCTCCGGGCTGTAATTAGCTG
AGCAAGAGGTAAGGGTTTAAGGGATGGTTGGTTGGTGGGGTATTAATGTTTAATTACCTGGAGCACCTGC
CTGAAATCACTTTTTTTCAGGTTGGACCGGTCCACCATGGCTTCAAACTTTACTCAGTTCGTGCTCGTGG
ACAATGGTGGGACAGGGGATGTGACAGTGGCTCCTTCTAATTTCGCTAATGGGGTGGCAGAGTGGATCAG
CTCCAACTCACGGAGCCAGGCCTACAAGGTGACATGCAGCGTCAGGCAGTCTAGTGCCCAGAAGAGAAAG
TATACCATCAAGGTGGAGGTCCCCAAAGTGGCTACCCAGACAGTGGGCGGAGTCGAACTGCCTGTCGCCG
CTTGGAGGTCCTACCTGAACATGGAGCTCACTATCCCAATTTTCGCTACCAATTCTGACTGTGAACTCAT
CGTGAAGGCAATGCAGGGGCTCCTCAAAGACGGTAATCCTATCCCTTCCGCCATCGCCGCTAACTCAGGT
ATCTACAGCGCTGGAGGAGGTGGAAGCGGAGGAGGAGGAAGCGGAGGAGGAGGTAGCGGACCTAAGAAAA
AGAGGAAGGTGGCGGCCGCTGGAATGGACCCCGCTACCTTCACATACCAATTCAAAAATGTCCGCTGGGC
TAAGGGTCGGCGTGAGACCTACCTGTGCTACGTAGTGAAGAGGCGTGACAGTGCTACATCCTTTTCACTG
GACTTTGGTTATCTTCGCAATAAGAACGGCTGCCACGTGGAATTGCTCTTCCTCCGCTACATCTCGGACT
GGGACCTAGACCCTGGCCGCTGCTACCGCGTCACCTGGTTCACCTCCTGGAGCCCCTGCTACGACTGTGC
CCGACATGTGGCCGACTTTCTGCGAGGGAACCCCAACCTCAGTCTGAGGATCTTCACCGCGCGCCTCTAC
TACTTCCAATACCCCTGCTACCAAGAGGGGCTGCGGCGGCTGCACCGCGCCGGGGTGCAAATAGCCATCA
TGACCTTCAAAGATTATTTTTACTGCTGGAATACTTTTGTAGAAAACCATGAAAGAACTTTCAAAGCCTG
GGAAGGGCTGCATGAAAATTCAGTTCGTCTCTCCAGACAGCTTCGGCGCATCCTTCAGTAAGATCCTAAT
TCCTAGAGCTCGCTGATCAGCCTCGACTGTGCCTTCTAGTTGCCAGCCATCTGTTGTTTGCCCCTCCCCC
GTGCCTTCCTTGACCCTGGAAGGTGCCACTCCCACTGTCCTTTCCTAATAAAATGAGGAAATTGCATCGC
ATTGTCTGAGTAGGTGTCATTCTATTCTGGGGGGTGGGGTGGGGCAGGACAGCAAGGGGGAGGATTGGGA
AGAGAATAGCAGGCATGCTGGGGAGCGGCCGCAGGAACCCCTAGTGATGGAGTTGGCCACTCCCTCTCTG
CGCGCTCGCTCGCTCACTGAGGCCGGGCGACCAAAGGTCGCCCGACGCCCGGGCTTTGCCCGGGCGGCCT
CAGTGAGCGAGCGAGCGCGCAGCTGCCTGCAGGGGCGCCTGATGCGGTATTTTCTCCTTACGCATCTGTG
CGGTATTTCACACCGCATA
[95 nt withheld, positions 4570-4664]
T
[46 nt withheld, positions 4666-4711]
C
[141 nt withheld, positions 4713-4853]
CCTTTGACGTTGGAGTCCACGTTCTTT
[37 nt withheld, positions 4881-4917]
ACTCTATCTCGGGCTATTCTTTTGATTTATAAGGGATTTTGCCGATTTCGGTCTATTGGTTAAAAAATGA
GCTGATTTAACAAAAATTTAACGCGAATTTTAACAAAATATTAACGTTTACAATTTTATGGTGCACTCTC
AGTACAATCTGCTCTGATGCCGCATAGTTAAGCCAGCCCCGACACCCGCCAACACCCGCTGACGCGCCCT
GACGGGCTTGTCTGCTCCCGGCATCCGCTTACAGACAAGCTGTGACCGTCTCCGGGAGCTGCATGTGTCA
GAGGTTTTCACCGTCATCACCGAAACGCGCGAGACGAAAGGGCCTCGTGATACGCCTATTTTTATAGGTT
AATGTCATGATAATAATGGTTTCTTAGACGTCAGGTGGCACTTTTCGGGGAAATGTGCGCGGAACCCCTA
TTTGTTTATTTTTCTAAATACATTCAAATATGTATCCGCTCATGAGACAATAACCCTGATAAATGCTTCA
ATAATATTGAAAAAGGAAGAGTATGAGTATTCAACATTTCCGTGTCGCCCTTATTCCCTTTTTTGCGGCA
TTTTGCCTTCCTGTTTTTGCTCACCCAGAAACGCTGGTGAAAGTAAAAGATGCTGAAGATCAGTTGGGTG
CACGAGTGGGTTACATCGAACTGGATCTCAACAGCGGTAAGATCCTTGAGAGTTTTCGCCCCGAAGAACG
TTTTCCAATGATGAGCACTTTTAAAGTTCTGCTATGTGGCGCGGTATTATCCCGTATTGACGCCGGGCAA
GAGCAACTCGGTCGCCGCATACACTATTCTCAGAATGACTTGGTTGAGTACTCACCAGTCACAGAAAAGC
ATCTTACGGATGGCATGACAGTAAGAGAATTATGCAGTGCTGCCATAACCATGAGTGATAACACTGCGGC
CAACTTACTTCTGACAACGATCGGAGGACCGAAGGAGCTAACCGCTTTTTTGCACAACATGGGGGATCAT
GTAACTCGCCTTGATCGTTGGGAACCGGAGCTGAATGAAGCCATACCAAACGACGAGCGTGACACCACGA
TGCCTGTAGCAATGGCAACAACGTTGCGCAAACTATTAACTGGCGAACTACTTACTCTAGCTTCCCGGCA
ACAATTAATAGACTGGATGGAGGCGGATAAAGTTGCAGGACCACTTCTGCGCTCGGCCCTTCCGGCTGGC
TGGTTTATTGCTGATAAATCTGGAGCCGGTGAGCGTGGGTCTCGCGGTATCATTGCAGCACTGGGGCCAG
ATGGTAAGCCCTCCCGTATCGTAGTTATCTACACGACGGGGAGTCAGGCAACTATGGATGAACGAAATAG
ACAGATCGCTGAGATAGGTGCCTCACTGATTAAGCATTGGTAACTGTCAGACCAAGTTTACTCATATATA
CTTTAGATTGATTTAAAACTTCATTTTTAATTTAAAAGGATCTAGGTGAAGATCCTTTTTGATAATCTCA
TGACCAAAATCCCTTAACGTGAGTTTTCGTTCCACTGAGCGTCAGACCCCGTAGAAAAGATCAAAGGATC
TTCTTGAGATCCTTTTTTTCTGCGCGTAATCTGCTGCTTGCAAACAAAAAAACCACCGCTACCAGCGGTG
GTTTGTTTGCCGGATCAAGAGCTACCAACTCTTTTTCCGAAGGTAACTGGCTTCAGCAGAGCGCAGATAC
CAAATACTGTTCTTCTAGTGTAGCCGTAGTTAGGCCACCACTTCAAGAACTCTGTAGCACCGCCTACATA
CCTCGCTCTGCTAATCCTGTTACCAGTGGCTGCTGCCAGTGGCGATAAGTCGTGTCTTACCGGGTTGGAC
TCAAGACGATAGTTACCGGATAAGGCGCAGCGGTCGGGCTGAACGGGGGGTTCGTGCACACAGCCCAGCT
TGGAGCGAACGACCTACACCGAACTGAGATACCTACAGCGTGAGCTATGAGAAAGCGCCACGCTTCCCGA
AGGGAGAAAGGCGGACAGGTATCCGGTAAGCGGCAGGGTCGGAACAGGAGAGCGCACGAGGGAGCTTCCA
GGGGGAAACGCCTGGTATCTTTATAGTCCTGTCGGGTTTCGCCACCTCTGACTTGAGCGTCGATTTTTGT
GATGCTCGTCAGGGGGGCGGAGCCTATGGAAAAACGCCAGCAACGCGGCCTTTTTACGGTTCCTGGCCTT
TTGCTGGCCTTTTGCTCACATGT
