>Addgene plasmid #112128 | pLL2 sgRNA(MS2)-MS2-AID3c | depositor partial sequence | sequence record 211090 | sgRNA-MS2 with 1.8kb spacer
GAGGGCCTATTTCCCATGATTCCTTCATATTTGCATATACGATACAAGGCTGTTAGAGAGATAATTGGAA
TTAATTTGACTGTAAACACAAAGATATTAGTACAAAATACGTGACGTAGAAAGTAATAATTTCTTGGGTA
GTTTGCAGTTTTAAAATTATGTTTTAAAATGGACTATCATATGCTTACCGTAACTTGAAAGTATTTCGAT
TTCTTGGCTTTATATATCTTGTGGAAAGGACGAAACACCGGGTCTTCTCGTGATACGCCTATTTTTATAG
GTTAATGTCATGATAATAATGGTTTCTTAGACGTCAGGTGGCACTTTTCGGGGAAATGTGCGCGGAACCC
CTATTTGTTTATTTTTCTAAATACATTCAAATATGTATCCGCTCATGAGACAATAACCCTGATAAATGCT
TCAATAATATTGAAAAAGGAAGAGTATGAGTATTCAACATTTCCGTGTCGCCCTTATTCCCTTTTTTGCG
GCATTTTGCCTTCCTGTTTTTGCTCACCCAGAAACGCTGGTGAAAGTAAAAGATGCTGAAGATCAGTTGG
GTGCACGAGTGGGTTACATCGAACTGGATCTCAACAGCGGTAAGATCCTTGAGAGTTTTCGCCCCGAAGA
ACGTTTTCCAATGATGAGCACTTTTAAAGTTCTGCTATGTGGCGCGGTATTATCCCGTATTGACGCCGGG
CAAGAGCAACTCGGTCGCCGCATACACTATTCTCAGAATGACTTGGTTGAGTACTCACCAGTCACAGAAA
AGCATCTTACGGATGGCATGACAGTAAGAGAATTATGCAGTGCTGCCATAACCATGAGTGATAACACTGC
GGCCAACTTACTTCTGACAACGATCGGAGGACCGAAGGAGCTAACCGCTTTTTTGCCCAACATGGGGGAT
CATGTAACTCGCCTTGATCGTTGGGAACCGGAGCTGAATGAAGTAATTTGGAGCCGGTGAGCGTGGTCTC
GCGGTATCATTGCAGCACTGGGGCCAGATGGTAAGCCCTCCCGTATCGTAGTTATCTACACGACGGGGAG
TCAGGCAACTATGGATGAACGAAATAGACAGATCGCTGAGATAGGTGCCTCACTGATTAAGCATTGGTAA
CTGTCAGACCAAGTTTACTCATATATACTTTAGATTGATTTAAAACTTCATTTTTAATTTAAAAGGATCT
AGGTGAAGATCCTTTTTGATAATCTCATGACCAAAATCCCTTAACGTGAGTTTTCGTTCCACTGAGCGTC
AGACCCCGTAGAAAAGATCAAAGGATCTTCTTGAGATCCTTTTTTTCTGCGCGTAATCTGCTGCTTGCAA
ACAAAAAAACCACCGCTACCAGCGGTGGTTTGTTTGCCGGATCAAGAGCTACCAACTCTTTTTCCGAAGG
TAACTGGCTTCAGCAGAGCGCAGATACCAAATACTGTTCTTCTAGTGTAGCCGTAGTTAGGCCACCACTT
CAAGAACTCTGTAGCACCGCCTACATACCTCGCTCTGCTAATCCTGTTACCAGTGGCTGCTGCCAGTGGC
GATAAGTCGTGTCTTACCGGGTTGGACTCAAGACGATAGTTACCGGATAAGGCGCAGCGGTCGGGCTGAA
CGGGGGGTTCGTGCACACAGCCCAGCTTGGAGCGAACGACCTACACCGAACTGAGATACCTACAGCGTGA
GCTATGAGAAAGCGCCACGCTTCCCGAAGGGAGAAAGGCGGACAGGTATCCGGTAAGCGGCAGGGTCGGA
ACAGGAGAGCGCACGAGGGAGCTTCCAGGGGGAAACGCCTGGTATCTTTATAGTCCTGTCGGGTTTCGCC
ACCTCTGACTTGAGCGTCGATTTTTGTGATGCTCGTCAGGGGGGCGGAGCCTATGGAAAAACGCCAGCAA
CGCGGCCTTTTTACGGTTCCTGGCCTTTTGCTGGCCTTTTGCTCACATGTTCTTTCCTGCGTTATCCCCT
GATTCTGTGGATAACCGTATTACCGCCTTTGAGTGAGCTGATACCGCTCGCCGCAGCCGAACGACCGAGC
GCAGCGAGTCAGTGAGCGAGGAAGCGGAAGAGCGCGAGAAGACCTGTTTTAGAGCTAGGCCAACATGAGG
ATCACCCATGTCTGCAGGGCCTAGCAAGTTAAAATAAGGCTAGTCCGTTATCAACTTGGCCAACATGAGG
ATCACCCATGTCTGCAGGGCCAAGTGGCACCGAGTCGGTGCTTTTTTT
