>Addgene plasmid #112128 | pLL2 sgRNA(MS2)-MS2-AID3c | depositor partial sequence | sequence record 211091 | AID_mono_3c_mutant
ATGGACCCCGCTACCTTCACATACCAATTCAAAAATGTCCGCTGGGCTAAGGGTCGGCGTGAGACCTACC
TGTGCTACGTAGTGAAGAGGCGTGACAGTGCTACATCCTTTTCACTGGACTTTGGTTATCTTCGCAATAA
GAACGGCTGCCACGTGGAATTGCTCTTCCTCCGCTACATCTCGGACTGGGACCTAGACCCTGGCCGCTGC
TACCGCGTCACCTGGTTCACCTCCTGGAGCCCCTGCTACGACTGTGCCCGACATGTGGCCGACTTTCTGC
GAGGGAACCCCAACCTCAGTCTGAGGATCTTCACCGCGCGCCTCTACTACTTCCAATACCCCTGCTACCA
AGAGGGGCTGCGGCGGCTGCACCGCGCCGGGGTGCAAATAGCCATCATGACCTTCAAAGATTATTTTTAC
TGCTGGAATACTTTTGTAGAAAACCATGAAAGAACTTTCAAAGCCTGGGAAGGGCTGCATGAAAATTCAG
TTCGTCTCTCCAGACAGCTTCGGCGCATCCTTCAGTAA
